Addgene plasmid #124268: Lamin A-mRFP
Purpose: Wild-type Lamin A, C-terminally tagged with mRFP
Depositing lab: Eric Schirmer. Depositing organization: University of Edinburgh.
Backbone
  Vector backbone: mRFP-N2
  Vector type: Mammalian Expression
Growth in bacteria
  Bacterial resistance: Kanamycin, 50 μg/mL
  Growth temperature: 37°C
  Growth strain: DH5alpha
  Copy number: High Copy
Gene/Insert
  Gene/Insert name: LMNA
  Species: H. sapiens (human)
  Entrez Gene: LMNA (a.k.a. CDCD1, CDDC, CMD1A, CMT2B1, EMD2, FPL, FPLD, FPLD2, HGPS, IDC, LDP1, LFP, LGMD1B, LMN1, LMNC, LMNL1, MADA, PRO1)
  Tag / fusion protein: mRFP (C terminal on insert)
  Cloning method: Gibson Cloning
Resource information
  A portion of this plasmid was derived from a plasmid made by: Lamin A mutants were cloned by Peter Meinke 2018 (Ludwig-Maximilians-University of Munich). mRFP was a gift from Anne Straub in 2005
Terms and licenses: Academic/Nonprofit Terms; Industry Terms: Not Available to Industry
How to cite: Lamin A-mRFP was a gift from Eric Schirmer (Addgene plasmid # 124268 ; http://n2t.net/addgene:124268 ; RRID:Addgene_124268)
