[The description below was written by a language model from this plasmid's Addgene catalogue record and pLannotate feature annotations shown in this document.]
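Description:
Lamin A-mRFP is a mammalian expression plasmid of about 6.7 kb built on the mRFP-N2 backbone, an N-series fluorescent-protein fusion vector in which the gene of interest sits upstream of the fluorophore. It is maintained in E. coli as a high-copy plasmid through a ColE1/pUC-type origin and selected with kanamycin. The resistance gene is the Tn5 aminoglycoside phosphotransferase (NeoR/KanR). It lies downstream of tandem bacterial (bla-type) and SV40 early promoters and is followed by an HSV TK polyadenylation signal, so the same cassette can confer G418 resistance in mammalian cells. An f1 origin is also present. The short hits annotated as fragments (RSF ori, SV40 large T antigen, ble, bGH polyadenylation signal) appear to be backbone remnants or partial matches rather than functional elements.

The payload is wild-type human LMNA, inserted by Gibson cloning just after the multiple cloning site and driven by the human cytomegalovirus immediate early enhancer and promoter. The lamin A coding sequence is followed after a short linker region by mRFP1, a monomeric red fluorescent protein derived from Discosoma, giving a C-terminal fusion. The transcript ends at an SV40 polyadenylation signal. Because the tag is placed at the C-terminus, it lies beyond the region where prelamin A is normally processed, which is worth bearing in mind when interpreting results.

The record states only that the plasmid provides wild-type lamin A tagged with mRFP. It also mentions lamin A mutants cloned in related work, which suggests this construct serves as the wild-type reference. A fusion of this kind allows the tagged protein to be visualised by red fluorescence in transfected mammalian cells.
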