Features (pLannotate 1.2.2; 16 found; start..end, strand, type, name):
      1..47      +  rep_origin     RSF ori (fragment): Plasmids containing the RSF 1030 origin of replication can be propagated in E. coli cells that contain additional plasmids with compatible origins.
    115..418     +  enhancer       CMV enhancer: human cytomegalovirus immediate early enhancer
    419..622     +  promoter       CMV promoter: human cytomegalovirus (CMV) immediate early promoter
    663..719     +  misc_feature   MCS: multiple cloning site
    728..2653    +  CDS            LMNA: LMNA_HUMAN - Also known as LMN1. Experimental evidence at protein level: Swiss-Prot protein existence level 1. Prelamin-A/C can accelerate smooth muscle cell senescence. It acts to disrupt mitosis and induce DNA damage in vascular smooth muscle cells (VSMCs), leading to mitotic failure, genomic instability, and premature senescence. From Homo sapiens (Human).
   2696..3370    +  CDS            mRFP1: mRFP1 is a basic (constitutively fluorescent) red fluorescent protein published in 2002, derived from Discosoma sp.. It is reported to be a somewhat slowly-maturing monomer with low acid sensitivity.
   3398..3481    +  CDS            large T antigen (fragment): large T antigen from SV40 (simian virus 40)
   3504..3625    +  polyA_signal   SV40 poly(A) signal: SV40 polyadenylation signal
   3659..4087    -  rep_origin     f1 ori (sequence partly withheld): f1 bacteriophage origin of replication; arrow indicates direction of (+) strand synthesis
   4114..4218    +  promoter       AmpR promoter: bla
   4220..4577    +  promoter       SV40 promoter: SV40 enhancer and early promoter
   4612..5406    +  CDS            NeoR/KanR: aminoglycoside phosphotransferase from Tn5; aph(3')-II (or nptII); confers resistance to neomycin, kanamycin, and G418 (Geneticin®)
   5427..5579    +  CDS            ble (fragment): BLE_KLEPN - Experimental evidence at protein level: Swiss-Prot protein existence level 1. Binding protein with a strong affinity to the bleomycin family of antibiotics. Binds to CL990; an antimitotic-antibiotic compound. From Klebsiella pneumoniae.
   5638..5685    +  polyA_signal   HSV TK poly(A) signal: herpes simplex virus thymidine kinase polyadenylation signal (Cole and Stacy, 1985)
   5776..5792    -  polyA_signal   bGH poly(A) signal (fragment): bovine growth hormone polyadenylation signal
   6014..6602    +  rep_origin     ori: high-copy-number ColE1/pMB1/pBR322/pUC origin of replication
>Addgene plasmid #124268 | Lamin A-mRFP | addgene full sequence | sequence record 241940 | Addgene NGS Result
TTCTTTCCTGCGTTATCCCCTGATTCTGTGGATAACCGTATTACCGCCATGCATTAGTTATTAATAGTAA
TCAATTACGGGGTCATTAGTTCATAGCCCATATATGGAGTTCCGCGTTACATAACTTACGGTAAATGGCC
CGCCTGGCTGACCGCCCAACGACCCCCGCCCATTGACGTCAATAATGACGTATGTTCCCATAGTAACGCC
AATAGGGACTTTCCATTGACGTCAATGGGTGGAGTATTTACGGTAAACTGCCCACTTGGCAGTACATCAA
GTGTATCATATGCCAAGTACGCCCCCTATTGACGTCAATGACGGTAAATGGCCCGCCTGGCATTATGCCC
AGTACATGACCTTATGGGACTTTCCTACTTGGCAGTACATCTACGTATTAGTCATCGCTATTACCATGGT
GATGCGGTTTTGGCAGTACATCAATGGGCGTGGATAGCGGTTTGACTCACGGGGATTTCCAAGTCTCCAC
CCCATTGACGTCAATGGGAGTTTGTTTTGGCACCAAAATCAACGGGACTTTCCAAAATGTCGTAACAACT
CCGCCCCATTGACGCAAATGGGCGGTAGGCGTGTACGGTGGGAGGTCTATATAAGCAGAGCTGGTTTAGT
GAACCGTCAGATCCGCTAGCGCTACCGGACTCAGATCTCGAGCTCAAGCTTCGAATTCTGCAGTCGACGG
TACCGCGGGCCCGGGATCCGAATGGCCATGGAGACCCCGTCCCAGCGGCGCGCCACCCGCAGCGGGGCGC
AGGCCAGCTCCACTCCGCTGTCGCCCACCCGCATCACCCGGCTGCAGGAGAAGGAGGACCTGCAGGAGCT
CAATGATCGCTTGGCGGTCTACATCGACCGTGTGCGCTCGCTGGAAACGGAGAACGCAGGGCTGCGCCTT
CGCATCACCGAGTCTGAAGAGGTGGTCAGCCGCGAGGTGTCCGGCATCAAGGCCGCCTACGAGGCCGAGC
TCGGGGATGCCCGCAAGACCCTTGACTCAGTAGCCAAGGAGCGCGCCCGCCTGCAGCTGGAGCTGAGCAA
AGTGCGTGAGGAGTTTAAGGAGCTGAAAGCGCGCAATACCAAGAAGGAGGGTGACCTGATAGCTGCTCAG
GCTCGGCTGAAGGACCTGGAGGCTCTGCTGAACTCCAAGGAGGCCGCACTGAGCACTGCTCTCAGTGAGA
AGCGCACGCTGGAGGGCGAGCTGCATGATCTGCGGGGCCAGGTGGCCAAGCTTGAGGCAGCCCTAGGTGA
GGCCAAGAAGCAACTTCAGGATGAGATGCTGCGGCGGGTGGATGCTGAGAACAGGCTGCAGACCATGAAG
GAGGAACTGGACTTCCAGAAGAACATCTACAGTGAGGAGCTGCGTGAGACCAAGCGCCGTCATGAGACCC
GACTGGTGGAGATTGACAATGGGAAGCAGCGTGAGTTTGAGAGCCGGCTGGCGGATGCGCTGCAGGAACT
GCGGGCCCAGCATGAGGACCAGGTGGAGCAGTATAAGAAGGAGCTGGAGAAGACTTATTCTGCCAAGCTG
GACAATGCCAGGCAGTCTGCTGAGAGGAACAGCAACCTGGTGGGGGCTGCCCACGAGGAGCTGCAGCAGT
CGCGCATCCGCATCGACAGCCTCTCTGCCCAGCTCAGCCAGCTCCAGAAGCAGCTGGCAGCCAAGGAGGC
GAAGCTTCGAGACCTGGAGGACTCACTGGCCCGTGAGCGGGACACCAGCCGGCGGCTGCTGGCGGAAAAG
GAGCGGGAGATGGCCGAGATGCGGGCAAGGATGCAGCAGCAGCTGGACGAGTACCAGGAGCTTCTGGACA
TCAAGCTGGCCCTGGACATGGAGATCCACGCCTACCGCAAGCTCTTGGAGGGCGAGGAGGAGAGGCTACG
CCTGTCCCCCAGCCCTACCTCGCAGCGCAGCCGTGGCCGTGCTTCCTCTCACTCATCCCAGACACAGGGT
GGGGGCAGCGTCACCAAAAAGCGCAAACTGGAGTCCACTGAGAGCCGCAGCAGCTTCTCACAGCACGCAC
GCACTAGCGGGCGCGTGGCCGTGGAGGAGGTGGATGAGGAGGGCAAGTTTGTCCGGCTGCGCAACAAGTC
CAATGAGGACCAGTCCATGGGCAATTGGCAGATCAAGCGCCAGAATGGAGATGATCCCTTGCTGACTTAC
CGGTTCCCACCAAAGTTCACCCTGAAGGCTGGGCAGGTGGTGACGATCTGGGCTGCAGGAGCTGGGGCCA
CCCACAGCCCCCCTACCGACCTGGTGTGGAAGGCACAGAACACCTGGGGCTGCGGGAACAGCCTGCGTAC
GGCTCTCATCAACTCCACTGGGGAAGAAGTGGCCATGCGCAAGCTGGTGCGCTCAGTGACTGTGGTTGAG
GACGACGAGGATGAGGATGGAGATGACCTGCTCCATCACCACCACGGCTCCCACTGCAGCAGCTCGGGGG
ACCCCGCTGAGTACAACCTGCGCTCGCGCACCGTGCTGTGCGGGACCTGCGGGCAGCCTGCCGACAAGGC
ATCTGCCAGCGGCTCAGGAGCCCAGGTGGGCGGACCCATCTCCTCTGGCTCTTCTGCCTCCAGTGTCACG
GTCACTCGCAGCTACCGCAGTGTGGGGGGCAGTGGGGGTGGCAGCTTCGGGGACAATCTGGTCACCCGCT
CCTACGGTGGCGGTGGCTCTGGAGGTGGTGGGTCCATGGCCTCCTCCGAGGACGTCATCAAGGAGTTCAT
GCGCTTCAAGGTGCGCATGGAGGGCTCCGTGAACGGCCACGAGTTCGAGATCGAGGGCGAGGGCGAGGGC
CGCCCCTACGAGGGCACCCAGACCGCCAAGCTGAAGGTGACCAAGGGCGGCCCCCTGCCCTTCGCCTGGG
ACATCCTGTCCCCTCAGTTCCAGTACGGCTCCAAGGCCTACGTGAAGCACCCCGCCGACATCCCCGACTA
CTTGAAGCTGTCCTTCCCCGAGGGCTTCAAGTGGGAGCGCGTGATGAACTTCGAGGACGGCGGCGTGGTG
ACCGTGACCCAGGACTCCTCCCTGCAGGACGGCGAGTTCATCTACAAGGTGAAGCTGCGCGGCACCAACT
TCCCCTCCGACGGCCCCGTAATTCAGAAGAAGACGATGGGCTGGGAGGCCTCCACCGAGCGGATGTACCC
CGAGGACGGCGCCCTGAAGGGCGAGATCAAGATGAGGCTGAAGCTGAAGGACGGCGGCCACTACGACGCC
GAGGTCAAGACCACCTACATGGCCAAGAAGCCCGTGCAGCTGCCCGGCGCCTACAAGACCGACATCAAGC
TGGACATCACCTCCCACAACGAGGACTACACCATCGTGGAACAGTACGAGCGCGCCGAGGGCCGCCACTC
CACCGGCGCCCTGTACAAGTAAGCGGCCGCGACTCTAGATCATAATCAGCCATACCACATTTGTAGAGGT
TTTACTTGCTTTAAAAAACCTCCCACACCTCCCCCTGAACCTGAAACATAAAATGAATGCAATTGTTGTT
GTTAACTTGTTTATTGCAGCTTATAATGGTTACAAATAAAGCAATAGCATCACAAATTTCACAAATAAAG
CATTTTTTTCACTGCATTCTAGTTGTGGTTTGTCCAAACTCATCAATGTATCTTAAGGCGTAAATTGTAA
GCGTTAATATTTTGTTAAAATTCGCGTTAAATTTTTGTTAAATCAGCTCATTTTTTAACCAATAGGCCGA
AATCGGCAAAATCCCTTATAAATCAAAAGAATAGACCGAGATAGGGT
[37 nt withheld, positions 3758-3794]
AAAGAACGTGGACTCCAACGTCAAAGG
[49 nt withheld, positions 3822-3870]
T
[91 nt withheld, positions 3872-3962]
G
[124 nt withheld, positions 3964-4087]
CAGGTGGCACTTTTCGGGGAAATGTGCGCGGAACCCCTATTTGTTTATTTTTCTAAATACATTCAAATAT
GTATCCGCTCATGAGACAATAACCCTGATAAATGCTTCAATAATATTGAAAAAGGAAGAGTCCTGAGGCG
GAAAGAACCAGCTGTGGAATGTGTGTCAGTTAGGGTGTGGAAAGTCCCCAGGCTCCCCAGCAGGCAGAAG
TATGCAAAGCATGCATCTCAATTAGTCAGCAACCAGGTGTGGAAAGTCCCCAGGCTCCCCAGCAGGCAGA
AGTATGCAAAGCATGCATCTCAATTAGTCAGCAACCATAGTCCCGCCCCTAACTCCGCCCATCCCGCCCC
TAACTCCGCCCAGTTCCGCCCATTCTCCGCCCCATGGCTGACTAATTTTTTTTATTTATGCAGAGGCCGA
GGCCGCCTCGGCCTCTGAGCTATTCCAGAAGTAGTGAGGAGGCTTTTTTGGAGGCCTAGGCTTTTGCAAA
GATCGATCAAGAGACAGGATGAGGATCGTTTCGCATGATTGAACAAGATGGATTGCACGCAGGTTCTCCG
GCCGCTTGGGTGGAGAGGCTATTCGGCTATGACTGGGCACAACAGACAATCGGCTGCTCTGATGCCGCCG
TGTTCCGGCTGTCAGCGCAGGGGCGCCCGGTTCTTTTTGTCAAGACCGACCTGTCCGGTGCCCTGAATGA
ACTGCAAGACGAGGCAGCGCGGCTATCGTGGCTGGCCACGACGGGCGTTCCTTGCGCAGCTGTGCTCGAC
GTTGTCACTGAAGCGGGAAGGGACTGGCTGCTATTGGGCGAAGTGCCGGGGCAGGATCTCCTGTCATCTC
ACCTTGCTCCTGCCGAGAAAGTATCCATCATGGCTGATGCAATGCGGCGGCTGCATACGCTTGATCCGGC
TACCTGCCCATTCGACCACCAAGCGAAACATCGCATCGAGCGAGCACGTACTCGGATGGAAGCCGGTCTT
GTCGATCAGGATGATCTGGACGAAGAGCATCAGGGGCTCGCGCCAGCCGAACTGTTCGCCAGGCTCAAGG
CGAGCATGCCCGACGGCGAGGATCTCGTCGTGACCCATGGCGATGCCTGCTTGCCGAATATCATGGTGGA
AAATGGCCGCTTTTCTGGATTCATCGACTGTGGCCGGCTGGGTGTGGCGGACCGCTATCAGGACATAGCG
TTGGCTACCCGTGATATTGCTGAAGAGCTTGGCGGCGAATGGGCTGACCGCTTCCTCGTGCTTTACGGTA
TCGCCGCTCCCGATTCGCAGCGCATCGCCTTCTATCGCCTTCTTGACGAGTTCTTCTGAGCGGGACTCTG
GGGTTCGAAATGACCGACCAAGCGACGCCCAACCTGCCATCACGAGATTTCGATTCCACCGCCGCCTTCT
ATGAAAGGTTGGGCTTCGGAATCGTTTTCCGGGACGCCGGCTGGATGATCCTCCAGCGCGGGGATCTCAT
GCTGGAGTTCTTCGCCCACCCTAGGGGGAGGCTAACTGAAACACGGAAGGAGACAATACCGGAAGGAACC
CGCGCTATGACGGCAATAAAAAGACAGAATAAAACGCACGGTGTTGGGTCGTTTGTTCATAAACGCGGGG
TTCGGTCCCAGGGCTGGCACTCTGTCGATACCCCACCGAGACCCCATTGGGGCCAATACGCCCGCGTTTC
TTCCTTTTCCCCACCCCACCCCCCAAGTTCGGGTGAAGGCCCAGGGCTCGCAGCCAACGTCGGGGCGGCA
GGCCCTGCCATAGCCTCAGGTTACTCATATATACTTTAGATTGATTTAAAACTTCATTTTTAATTTAAAA
GGATCTAGGTGAAGATCCTTTTTGATAATCTCATGACCAAAATCCCTTAACGTGAGTTTTCGTTCCACTG
AGCGTCAGACCCCGTAGAAAAGATCAAAGGATCTTCTTGAGATCCTTTTTTTCTGCGCGTAATCTGCTGC
TTGCAAACAAAAAAACCACCGCTACCAGCGGTGGTTTGTTTGCCGGATCAAGAGCTACCAACTCTTTTTC
CGAAGGTAACTGGCTTCAGCAGAGCGCAGATACCAAATACTGTTCTTCTAGTGTAGCCGTAGTTAGGCCA
CCACTTCAAGAACTCTGTAGCACCGCCTACATACCTCGCTCTGCTAATCCTGTTACCAGTGGCTGCTGCC
AGTGGCGATAAGTCGTGTCTTACCGGGTTGGACTCAAGACGATAGTTACCGGATAAGGCGCAGCGGTCGG
GCTGAACGGGGGGTTCGTGCACACAGCCCAGCTTGGAGCGAACGACCTACACCGAACTGAGATACCTACA
GCGTGAGCTATGAGAAAGCGCCACGCTTCCCGAAGGGAGAAAGGCGGACAGGTATCCGGTAAGCGGCAGG
GTCGGAACAGGAGAGCGCACGAGGGAGCTTCCAGGGGGAAACGCCTGGTATCTTTATAGTCCTGTCGGGT
TTCGCCACCTCTGACTTGAGCGTCGATTTTTGTGATGCTCGTCAGGGGGGCGGAGCCTATGGAAAAACGC
CAGCAACGCGGCCTTTTTACGGTTCCTGGCCTTTTGCTGGCCTTTTGCTCACATG
